>Addgene plasmid #140037 | pSW071 | addgene full sequence | sequence record 291865 | Addgene NGS Result
CCGTAAAAAGGCCGCGTTGCTGGCGTTTTTCCATAGGCTCCGCCCCCCTGACGAGCATCACAAAAATCGA
CGCTCAAGTCAGAGGTGGCGAAACCCGACAGGACTATAAAGATACCAGGCGTTTCCCCCTGGAAGCTCCC
TCGTGCGCTCTCCTGTTCCGACCCTGCCGCTTACCGGATACCTGTCCGCCTTTCTCCCTTCGGGAAGCGT
GGCGCTTTCTCATAGCTCACGCTGTAGGTATCTCAGTTCGGTGTAGGTCGTTCGCTCCAAGCTGGGCTGT
GTGCACGAACCCCCCGTTCAGCCCGACCGCTGCGCCTTATCCGGTAACTATCGTCTTGAGTCCAACCCGG
TAAGACACGACTTATCGCCACTGGCAGCAGCCACTGGTAACAGGATTAGCAGAGCGAGGTATGTAGGCGG
TGCTACAGAGTTCTTGAAGTGGTGGCCTAACTACGGCTACACTAGAAGAACAGTATTTGGTATCTGCGCT
CTGCTGAAGCCAGTTACCTTCGGAAAAAGAGTTGGTAGCTCTTGATCCGGCAAACAAACCACCGCTGGTA
GCGGTGGTTTTTTTGTTTGCAAGCAGCAGATTACGCGCAGAAAAAAAGGATCTCAAGAAGATCCTTTGAT
CTTTTCTACGGGGTCTGACGCTCAGTGGAACGAAAACTCACGTTAAGGGATTTTGGTCATGAGATTATCA
AAAAGGATCTTCACCTAGATCCTTTTAAATTAAAAATGAAGTTTTAAATCAATCTAAAGTATATATGAGT
AAACTTGGTCTGACAGTTACCAATGCTTAATCAGTGAGGCACCTATCTCAGCGATCTGTCTATTTCGTTC
ATCCATAGTTGCCTGACTCCCCGTCGTGTAGATAACTACGATACGGGAGGGCTTACCATCTGGCCCCAGT
GCTGCAATGATACCGCGAGACCCACGCTCACCGGCTCCAGATTTATCAGCAATAAACCAGCCAGCCGGAA
GGGCCGAGCGCAGAAGTGGTCCTGCAACTTTATCCGCCTCCATCCAGTCTATTAATTGTTGCCGGGAAGC
TAGAGTAAGTAGTTCGCCAGTTAATAGTTTGCGCAACGTTGTTGCCATTGCTACAGGCATCGTGGTGTCA
CGCTCGTCGTTTGGTATGGCTTCATTCAGCTCCGGTTCCCAACGATCAAGGCGAGTTACATGATCCCCCA
TGTTGTGCAAAAAAGCGGTTAGCTCCTTCGGTCCTCCGATCGTTGTCAGAAGTAAGTTGGCCGCAGTGTT
ATCACTCATGGTTATGGCAGCACTGCATAATTCTCTTACTGTCATGCCATCCGTAAGATGCTTTTCTGTG
ACTGGTGAGTACTCAACCAAGTCATTCTGAGAATAGTGTATGCGGCGACCGAGTTGCTCTTGCCCGGCGT
CAATACGGGATAATACCGCGCCACATAGCAGAACTTTAAAAGTGCTCATCATTGGAAAACGTTCTTCGGG
GCGAAAACTCTCAAGGATCTTACCGCTGTTGAGATCCAGTTCGATGTAACCCACTCGTGCACCCAACTGA
TCTTCAGCATCTTTTACTTTCACCAGCGTTTCTGGGTGAGCAAAAACAGGAAGGCAAAATGCCGCAAAAA
AGGGAATAAGGGCGACACGGAAATGTTGAATACTCATACTCTTCCTTTTTCAATATTATTGAAGCATTTA
TCAGGGTTATTGTCTCATGAGCGGATACATATTTGAATGTATTTAGAAAAATAAACAAATAGGGGTTCCG
CGCACATTTCCCCGAAAAGTGCCACCTGACGTCTAAGAAACCATTATTATCATGACATTAACCTATAAAA
ATAGGCGTATCACGAGGCCCTTTCGTCTCGCGCGTTTCGGTGATGACGGTGAAAACCTCTGACACATGCA
GCTCCCGGAGACGGTCACAGCTTGTCTGTAAGCGGATGCCGGGAGCAGACAAGCCCGTCAGGGCGCGTCA
GCGGGTGTTGGCGGGTGTCGGGGCTGGCTTAACTATGCGGCATCAGAGCAGATTGTACTGAGAGTGCACC
ATATGCGGTGTGAAATACCGCACAGATGCGTAAGGAGAAAATACCGCATCAGGCGCCATTCGCCATTCAG
GCTGCGCAACTGTTGGGAAGGGCGATCGGTGCGGGCCTCTTCGCTATTACGCCAGCTGGCGAAAGGGGGA
TGTGCTGCAAGGCGATTAAGTTGGGTAACGCCAGGGTTTTCCCAGTCACGACGTTGTAAAACGACGGCCA
GTTAATTAAAATTTGACTGCGATCGCCTGCAATGGCCTGGGCCTGGGCGACAATTTTCGGGCTAGGTTCG
TAATCTTTGGGGGTAGCGATGCGAATATTCATGCCGACTAACGCGCCACCGAGGAGGATCGAGTGGGCGA
CATTATTGCCATCACCCACATAGGTCATGGTCAGGCCTTCGAGTTGGCCGAAGGTTTCCTGCATCGTTTG
CAGATCCGCCAACATCTGACAGGGGTGTTCTAAATCTGTAAGGGCGTTGATAATCGGCATTTCACAGTAA
TCAGCGAAGGTTTCGAGATCCTGTTGATCAAAGGTACGAATCGCCAAAATATCGAGATAGCGGTCTAAAA
CCCTGGCGGTGTCCTCGATGGGCTCGCCGCGACCCACTTGGGTACGGTTTGGGTTCAGGTCAATGACATT
GCCACCCAGTTGGTACATGGCCACGCTAAAGGAGACTCGGGTGCGGGTAGAGGCTTTGTAAAATAACAGA
CCGAGGGTTTTGGGGCAGGTGGGGGCGATTTTTCCCTGTTTGAGATCTGCCGCCAGGTTTAGCAGGGTAA
TAATTTCTGTGCTGCTGAGATCTGCAATGCTCAGAAGATCCCGACCCTTGAGTGCATTCATCCTGTTTTC
GGCTCCTTACCGTGGCAAAAAAATCATTATAAGCTCCCCTCCAGATTCCACAAAAGCTTGCAAGGGCGAT
CGCCACTGGTCTTCGTCAGGAAATGTTGATGGCGATCCCAAGGGGGTGACACTTGAAAAACTGTCTACTT
TTGGGGAGATGGGTGAAATCTGGTTTTAAAGTAGGATTGTAGCCATGATTTCGGCTTGTTTTTTGCGCTT
TTAAATGGAATTGCCACATTGCACAAGATAAAAATATATCATCATGAACAATAAAACTGTCTGCTTACAT
AAACAGTAATACAAGGGGTGTTATGAGCCATATTCAACGGGAAACGTCGAGGCCGCGATTAAATTCCAAC
ATGGATGCTGATTTATATGGGTATAAATGGGCTCGCGATAATGTCGGGCAATCAGGTGCGACAATCTATC
GCTTGTATGGGAAGCCCGATGCGCCAGAGTTGTTTCTGAAACATGGCAAAGGTAGCGTTGCCAATGATGT
TACAGATGAGATGGTCAGACTAAACTGGCTGACGGAATTTATGCCTCTTCCGACCATCAAGCATTTTATC
CGTACTCCTGATGATGCATGGTTACTCACCACTGCGATCCCCGGAAAAACAGCATTCCAGGTATTAGAAG
AATATCCTGATTCAGGTGAAAATATTGTTGATGCGCTGGCAGTGTTCCTGCGCCGGTTGCATTCGATTCC
TGTTTGTAATTGTCCTTTTAACAGCGATCGCGTATTTCGTCTCGCTCAGGCGCAATCACGAATGAATAAC
GGTTTGGTTGATGCGAGTGATTTTGATGACGAGCGTAATGGCTGGCCTGTTGAACAAGTCTGGAAAGAAA
TGCATAAACTTTTGCCATTCTCACCGGATTCAGTCGTCACTCATGGTGATTTCTCACTTGATAACCTTAT
TTTTGACGAGGGGAAATTAATAGGTTGTATTGATGTTGGACGAGTCGGAATCGCAGACCGATACCAGGAT
CTTGCCATCCTATGGAACTGCCTCGGTGAGTTTTCTCCTTCATTACAGAAACGGCTTTTTCAAAAATATG
GTATTGATAATCCTGATATGAATAAATTGCAGTTTCATTTGATGCTCGATGAGTTTTTCTAAGCGATCCG
AATGGCGGAATCTTCGGGTATTGATGCTACCCTGAAAATATTTTGCAGATAGGGCCCCTTTAGCCCACTG
ATTTAACAAAACCGAGTTACATTTCTCTAGGAAAACATTCACATGGACGGAAACCAAGTGCCTACTGTTA
CCCTCAAACGCCCAATTAATCTGAAGGTCATCGTGACCCCCCGCTGGAAAGAGGAAGTACAGCAGCAACT
CCAGGGACAAATAGCGACTTTTGATGGTCAATTACAACAACTGGATGTCCAAGGAAATCGCACCATTAGT
GAACTTCAACAACAGGGCAATACCCCCCAGGTCGCTCAACAAATGGAAAATATTCAACTCCAGGTTAACC
AAAAAAAGCGGGAACTCCTTGAGAAGAAAAACCAAGTGCTCCAGCAGCTCCAACAGGTACAAAACTTAGA
ATTAGATCAAGAGTTTCTCCAGGGTCAGATGGAGAGTTTCTTTGAAGTGAAAGTGGGCGATAATCTGGTG
CGCAAGCTGAATGTTGAACTTGTGGTCCGGGATGGTGTTGTTGAAGAAATTCGCGGCGACCTCTAATTTT
TTTGTGATTGCTGTCGCGTGACAGTGTTCGGCTCCCCCGATGACACTTGCGGTGCGGGGGATTTTTAATG
GGGAAAAAATTCATGAAAATTGGCATTGTCGGGCTGGGTTTAATCGGTGGATCTTTGGCGATCGCCTTCC
GGGAAAAAGGCTTAGAAGTGTTGGGTATTTCCCGGAAAAATACAACCTGCGAAACGGCCTTGAGGAAGGG
AATTGTCGACCAAGCCAGCACAGATTTTTCTCTTCTCAAGGATACGGATGTGGTGTTTCTCTGCACGCCG
ATCAAAGCGATTTTGCCCACGGCTCAAACCCTTATTCCCCACCTCAAATCCACGGCGATTTGTCATAGCT
GTTTCCTGTGTGAAATTGTTATCCGCTCACAATTCCACACAACATACGAGCCGGAAGCATAAAGTGTAAA
GCCTGGGGTGCCTAATGAGTGAGCTAACTCACATTAATTGCGTTGCGCTCACTGCCCGCTTTCCAGTCGG
GAAACCTGTCGTGCCAGCTGCATTAATGAATCGGCCAACGCGCGGGGAGAGGCGGTTTGCGTATTGGGCG
CTCTTCCGCTTCCTCGCTCACTGACTCGCTGCGCTCGGTCGTTCGGCTGCGGCGAGCGGTATCAGCTCAC
TCAAAGGCGGTAATACGGTTATCCACAGAATCAGGGGATAACGCAGGAAAGAACATGTGAGCAAAAGGCC
AGCAAAAGGCCAGGAA
Features (pLannotate 1.2.2; 13 found; start..end, strand, type, name):
     28..616     -  rep_origin     ori: high-copy-number ColE1/pMB1/pBR322/pUC origin of replication
    787..1647    -  CDS            AmpR: β-lactamase; bla; confers resistance to ampicillin, carbenicillin, and related antibiotics
   1648..1752    -  promoter       AmpR promoter: bla
   1847..1882    +  CDS            rop (fragment): Rop protein, which maintains plasmids at low copy number; rop
   1984..2083    +  misc_feature   bom (fragment): basis of mobility region from pBR322
   2089..2242    -  CDS            lacZα (fragment): LacZα fragment of β-galactosidase; lacZ fragment
   2265..2840    -  CDS            argF (fragment): OTC_GLOVI - Experimental evidence at protein level: Swiss-Prot protein existence level 1. Reversibly catalyzes the transfer of the carbamoyl group from carbamoyl phosphate (CP) to the N(epsilon) atom of ornithine (ORN) to produce L-citrulline. From Gloeobacter violaceus (strain ATCC 29082 / PCC 7421).
   3173..3982    +  CDS            KanR: aminoglycoside phosphotransferase; aph(3')-Ia; confers resistance to kanamycin in bacteria or G418 (Geneticin®) in eukaryotes
   4916..4932    -  protein_bind   lac operator: The lac repressor binds to the lac operator to inhibit transcription in E. coli. This inhibition can be relieved by adding lactose or isopropyl-β-D-thiogalactopyranoside (IPTG). lac repressor encoded by lacI
   4940..4970    -  promoter       lac promoter: promoter for the E. coli lac operon
   4985..5006    -  protein_bind   CAP binding site: CAP binding activates transcription in the presence of cAMP. E. coli catabolite activator protein
   5019..5111    -  CDS            lacI (fragment): lac repressor; lacI; The lac repressor binds to the lac operator to inhibit transcription in E. coli. This inhibition can be relieved by adding lactose or isopropyl-β-D-thiogalactopyranoside (IPTG).
   5113..5246    -  rep_origin     RSF ori (fragment): Plasmids containing the RSF 1030 origin of replication can be propagated in E. coli cells that contain additional plasmids with compatible origins.
