[The description below was written by a language model from this plasmid's Addgene catalogue record and pLannotate feature annotations shown in this document.]
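Description:
pSW071 is a pUC19-based gene knockout plasmid of 5,266 bp designed to disrupt the fadD locus of the fast-growing cyanobacterium Synechococcus sp. PCC 11901 by replacing it with a kanamycin resistance cassette. It is maintained in E. coli as a high-copy plasmid through the ColE1/pUC origin. It carries the backbone β-lactamase gene (AmpR) with its own promoter, although the record lists kanamycin as the selection used for bacterial growth. No cyanobacterial origin of replication is annotated. The plasmid therefore appears to act as a non-replicating delivery vehicle in the target host, with stable kanamycin resistance expected to depend on integration into the chromosome.

The payload is an 810 bp aph(3')-Ia aminoglycoside phosphotransferase gene (KanR) driven by its native promoter. It was derived from a pUC57-kan vector and assembled by Gibson cloning between sequences upstream and downstream of the PCC 11901 fadD locus. These homology arms direct double homologous recombination, so that the chromosomal region between them is exchanged for the marker. The arms themselves are mostly unannotated in the feature table. The region on one side of KanR contains a fragment with similarity to an ornithine carbamoyltransferase (argF) gene, which presumably reflects a gene neighbouring fadD within the flanking sequence. The insert interrupts the pUC19 lacZα region, leaving a lacZα fragment on one side and the lac promoter, operator and CAP site on the other. The short rop, bom, lacI and RSF ori hits appear to be partial backbone-derived matches rather than functional elements.

The record gives the purpose only as a fadD knockout and does not describe the resulting phenotype or downstream application.
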