Addgene plasmid #140037: pSW071
Purpose: PCC 11901 fadD locus KO with a kanamycin resistance cassette
Depositing lab: Peter Nixon. Depositing organization: Nanyang Technological University (NTU). Publication: Newly discovered Synechococcus sp. PCC 11901 is a robust cyanobacterial strain for high biomass production. Wlodarczyk A, Selao TT, Norling B, Nixon PJ. Commun Biol. 2020 May 7;3(1):215. doi: 10.1038/s42003-020-0910-8. PubMed 32382027.
Backbone
  Vector backbone: pUC19
  Total vector size (bp): 5266
  Modifications to backbone: Up and downstream sequences for homologous recombination into the PCC 11901 fadD locus
  Vector type: Gene knockout in cyanobacteria
  Selectable markers: Ampicillin
Growth in bacteria
  Bacterial resistance: Kanamycin, 50 μg/mL
  Growth temperature: 37°C
  Growth strain: DH5alpha
  Copy number: High Copy
Gene/Insert
  Gene/Insert name: Kanamycin resistance gene (alt name: KanR)
  Species: Synthetic; Escherichia coli
  Insert size (bp): 810
  Promoter: KanR
  Cloning method: Gibson Cloning
  Sequencing primers: 5′ agtaggattgtagccatgatttcgg; 3′ taggcacttggtttccgtccat
Resource information
  A portion of this plasmid was derived from a plasmid made by: GenScript (pUC57-kan vector backbone)
Terms and licenses: Academic/Nonprofit Terms; Industry Terms: Not Available to Industry
Depositor comments: Please visit https://www.biorxiv.org/content/10.1101/684944v1 for bioRxiv preprint.
How to cite: pSW071 was a gift from Peter Nixon (Addgene plasmid # 140037 ; http://n2t.net/addgene:140037 ; RRID:Addgene_140037)
